Addgene plasmid #12609: pH3U3-mcs
Depositing lab: Scot Wolfe. Depositing organization: University of Massachusetts, Worcester. Publication: A bacterial one-hybrid system for determining the DNA-binding specificity of transcription factors. Meng X, Brodsky MH, Wolfe SA. Nat Biotechnol. 2005 Aug . 23(8):988-94. 10.1038/nbt1120 PubMed 16041365.
Backbone
  Vector backbone: pH3U3
  Backbone size w/o insert (bp): 5790
  Vector type: Bacterial Expression
  Selectable markers: URA3, HIS3
Growth in bacteria
  Bacterial resistance: Kanamycin, 50 μg/mL
  Growth temperature: 37°C
  Growth strain: DH5alpha
  Copy number: Low Copy
Gene/Insert
  Gene/Insert name: Multiple cloning site in His3 Ura3 reporter plasmid
  Species: S. cerevisiae (budding yeast)
  Insert size (bp): 44
  GenBank ID: DQ515893
  Cloning method: Restriction Enzyme; 5′ cloning site NotI (not destroyed); 3′ cloning site EcoRI (not destroyed)
  Sequencing primers: 5′ CAAATATGTATCCGCTCATGAC
Terms and licenses: Academic/Nonprofit Terms; Industry Terms: Not Available to Industry
Depositor comments: Please note that the cloning information for this plasmid has been corrected as of 1/14/09. The 5' cloning site was changed from MluI to NotI.
How to cite: pH3U3-mcs was a gift from Scot Wolfe (Addgene plasmid # 12609 ; http://n2t.net/addgene:12609 ; RRID:Addgene_12609)
