[The description below was written by a language model from this plasmid's Addgene catalogue record and pLannotate feature annotations shown in this document.]
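Description:
pH3U3-mcs is a low-copy bacterial reporter plasmid built for a bacterial one-hybrid system used to determine the DNA-binding specificity of transcription factors. It is based on the pH3U3 backbone and replicates in E. coli from the pSC101 origin, together with the Rep101 (RepA) protein that this origin requires, which accounts for the low copy number. Selection is by kanamycin through a Tn5-derived neo (nptII) gene; a small transposase fragment annotated next to it is carried over from that source. An f1 origin is also present, which in principle permits single-stranded DNA production with helper phage.

The payload is a tandem reporter cassette in which the S. cerevisiae HIS3 and URA3 coding sequences lie one after the other on the same strand, downstream of a lac promoter element. Here the yeast genes act as bacterial reporters rather than yeast markers. HIS3 expression allows positive selection for growth without histidine in a suitable auxotrophic strain, while URA3 permits counterselection with 5-fluoroorotic acid. The 44 bp insert is a multiple cloning site bounded by intact NotI and EcoRI sites. The feature table does not annotate its position, but it serves to introduce candidate or randomized binding-site sequences, presumably upstream of the promoter. In a one-hybrid scheme, a DNA-binding domain fused to an activating partner then drives reporter expression when it recognises the cloned site. rrnB T1 and T2 terminators and a lambda t0 terminator flank the functional units, insulating the reporter from read-through transcription that would raise background. A short AmpR promoter fragment is also annotated upstream of the lac promoter.
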