Features (pLannotate 1.2.2; 13 found; start..end, strand, type, name):
     12..98      +  terminator     rrnB T1 terminator: Escherichia coli rrnB; transcription terminator T1 from the E. coli rrnB gene
    633..1583    -  CDS            Rep101: RepA protein needed for replication with the pSC101 origin; rep101
   1631..1853    -  rep_origin     pSC101 ori: low-copy replication origin that requires the Rep101 protein
   2345..2439    -  terminator     lambda t0 terminator: transcription terminator from phage lambda
   2473..3264    -  CDS            neo: KKA2_KLEPN - Also known as kan, nptII. Experimental evidence at protein level: Swiss-Prot protein existence level 1. Resistance to kanamycin, neomycin, paromomycin, ribostamycin, butirosin and gentamicin B. From Klebsiella pneumoniae.
   3296..3400    -  CDS            tnpA (fragment): TN5P_ECOLX - Also known as tnp. Experimental evidence at protein level: Swiss-Prot protein existence level 1. Mediates transposition of transposon Tn5 by a 'cut and paste' mechanism. First, the monomeric transposase binds the 19 bp inverted DNA repeats flanking the transposon. Then, dimerization of the DNA- bound transposase creates a synaptic DNA complex. After nicking of the first DNA strand, excision of the transposon proceeds through a series of intermediates. The transposase then mediates the insertion of the transposon at a new site by strand transfer. The activity of the wild- type tran
   3419..3505    +  terminator     rrnB T1 terminator: Escherichia coli rrnB; transcription terminator T1 from the E. coli rrnB gene
   3597..3624    +  terminator     rrnB T2 terminator: transcription terminator T2 from the E. coli rrnB gene
   3643..3687    +  promoter       AmpR promoter (fragment): bla
   3785..3815    +  promoter       lac promoter: promoter for the E. coli lac operon
   3856..4518    +  CDS            HIS3: imidazoleglycerol-phosphate dehydratase, required for histidine biosynthesis; S. cerevisiae HIS3; yeast auxotrophic marker
   4566..5369    +  CDS            URA3: orotidine-5'-phosphate decarboxylase, required for uracil biosynthesis; S. cerevisiae URA3; yeast auxotrophic marker, counterselectable with 5-fluoroorotic acid (5-FOA)
   5405..5833    -  rep_origin     f1 ori (sequence partly withheld): f1 bacteriophage origin of replication; arrow indicates direction of (+) strand synthesis
>Addgene plasmid #12609 | pH3U3-mcs | depositor full sequence | sequence record 7371 | Author sequence
TCTAGAGGCATCAAATAAAACGAAAGGCTCAGTCGAAAGACTGGGCCTTTCGTTTTATCTGTTGTTTGTC
GGTGAACGCTCTCCTGAGTAGGACAAATCCGCCGCCCTAGACCTAGGGTACGGGTTTTGCTGCCCGCAAA
CGGGCTGTTCTGGTGTTGCTAGTTTGTTATCAGAATCGCAGATCCGGCTTCAGGTTTGCCGGCTGAAAGC
GCTATTTCTTCCAGAATTGCCATGATTTTTTCCCCACGGGAGGCGTCACTGGCTCCCGTGTTGTCGGCAG
CTTTGATTCGATAAGCAGCATCGCCTGTTTCAGGCTGTCTATGTGTGACTGTTGAGCTGTAACAAGTTGT
CTCAGGTGTTCAATTTCATGTTCTAGTTGCTTTGTTTTACTGGTTTCACCTGTTCTATTAGGTGTTACAT
GCTGTTCATCTGTTACATTGTCGATCTGTTCATGGTGAACAGCTTTAAATGCACCAAAAACTCGTAAAAG
CTCTGATGTATCTATCTTTTTTACACCGTTTTCATCTGTGCATATGGACAGTTTTCCCTTTGATATCTAA
CGGTGAACAGTTGTTCTACTTTTGTTTGTTAGTCTTGATGCTTCACTGATAGATACAAGAGCCATAAGAA
CCTCAGATCCTTCCGTATTTAGCCAGTATGTTCTCTAGTGTGGTTCGTTGTTTTTGCGTGAGCCATGAGA
ACGAACCATTGAGATCATGCTTACTTTGCATGTCACTCAAAAATTTTGCCTCAAAACTGGTGAGCTGAAT
TTTTGCAGTTAAAGCATCGTGTAGTGTTTTTCTTAGTCCGTTACGTAGGTAGGAATCTGATGTAATGGTT
GTTGGTATTTTGTCACCATTCATTTTTATCTGGTTGTTCTCAAGTTCGGTTACGAGATCCATTTGTCTAT
CTAGTTCAACTTGGAAAATCAACGTATCAGTCGGGCGGCCTCGCTTATCAACCACCAATTTCATATTGCT
GTAAGTGTTTAAATCTTTACTTATTGGTTTCAAAACCCATTGGTTAAGCCTTTTAAACTCATGGTAGTTA
TTTTCAAGCATTAACATGAACTTAAATTCATCAAGGCTAATCTCTATATTTGCCTTGTGAGTTTTCTTTT
GTGTTAGTTCTTTTAATAACCACTCATAAATCCTCATAGAGTATTTGTTTTCAAAAGACTTAACATGTTC
CAGATTATATTTTATGAATTTTTTTAACTGGAAAAGATAAGGCAATATCTCTTCACTAAAAACTAATTCT
AATTTTTCGCTTGAGAACTTGGCATAGTTTGTCCACTGGAAAATCTCAAAGCCTTTAACCAAAGGATTCC
TGATTTCCACAGTTCTCGTCATCAGCTCTCTGGTTGCTTTAGCTAATACACCATAAGCATTTTCCCTACT
GATGTTCATCATCTGAGCGTATTGGTTATAAGTGAACGATACCGTCCGTTCTTTCCTTGTAGGGTTTTCA
ATCGTGGGGTTGAGTAGTGCCACACAGCATAAAATTAGCTTGGTTTCATGCTCCGTTAAGTCATAGCGAC
TAATCGCTAGTTCATTTGCTTTGAAAACAACTAATTCAGACATACATCTCAATTGGTCTAGGTGATTTTA
ATCACTATACCAATTGAGATGGGCTAGTCAATGATAATTACTAGTCCTTTTCCTTTGAGTTGTGGGTATC
TGTAAATTCTGCTAGACCTTTGCTGGAAAACTTGTAAATTCTGCTAGACCCTCTGTAAATTCCGCTAGAC
CTTTGTGTGTTTTTTTTGTTTATATTCAAGTGGTTATAATTTATAGAATAAAGAAAGAATAAAAAAAGAT
AAAAAGAATAGATCCCAGCCCTGTGTATAACTCACTACTTTAGTCAGTTCCGCAGTATTACAAAAGGATG
TCGCAAACGCTGTTTGCTCCTCTACAAAACAGACCTTAAAACCCTAAAGGCTTAAGTAGCACCCTCGCAA
GCTCGGGCAAATCGCTGAATATTCCTTTTGTCTCCGACCATCAGGCACCTGAGTCGCTGTCTTTTTCGTG
ACATTCAGTTCGCTGCGCTCACGGCTCTGGCAGTGAATGGGGGTAAATGGCACTACAGGCGCCTTTTATG
GATTCATGCAAGGAAACTACCCATAATACAAGAAAAGCCCGTCACGGGCTTCTCAGGGCGTTTTATGGCG
GGTCTGCTATGTGGTGCTATCTGACTTTTTGCTGTTCAGCAGTTCCTGCCCTCTGATTTTCCAGTCTGAC
CACTTCGGATTATCCCGTGACAGGTCATTCAGACTGGCTAATGCACCCAGTAAGGCAGCGGTATCATCAA
CAGGCTTACCCGTCTTACTGTCCCTAGTGCTTGGATTCTCACCAATAAAAAACGCCCGGCGGCAACCGAG
CGTTCTGAACAAATCCAGATGGAGTTCTGAGGTCATTACTGGATCTATCAACAGGAGTCCAAGCGAGCTC
TCGAACCCCAGAGTCCCGCTCAGAAGAACTCGTCAAGAAGGCGATAGAAGGCGATGCGCTGCGAATCGGG
AGCGGCGATACCGTAAAGCACGAGGAAGCGGTCAGCCCATTCGCCGCCAAGCTCTTCAGCAATATCACGG
GTAGCCAACGCTATGTCCTGATAGCGGTCCGCCACACCCAGCCGGCCACAGTCGATGAATCCAGAAAAGC
GGCCATTTTCCACCATGATATTCGGCAAGCAGGCATCGCCATGGGTCACGACGAGATCCTCGCCGTCGGG
CATGCGCGCCTTGAGCCTGGCGAACAGTTCGGCTGGCGCGAGCCCCTGATGCTCTTCGTCCAGATCATCC
TGATCGACAAGACCGGCTTCCATCCGAGTACGTGCTCGCTCGATGCGATGTTTCGCTTGGTGGTCGAATG
GGCAGGTAGCCGGATCAAGCGTATGCAGCCGCCGCATTGCATCAGCCATGATGGATACTTTCTCGGCAGG
AGCAAGGTGAGATGACAGGAGATCCTGCCCCGGCACTTCGCCCAATAGCAGCCAGTCCCTTCCCGCTTCA
GTGACAACGTCGAGCACAGCTGCGCAAGGAACGCCCGTCGTGGCCAGCCACGATAGCCGCGCTGCCTCGT
CCTGCAGTTCATTCAGGGCACCGGACAGGTCGGTCTTGACAAAAAGAACCGGGCGCCCCTGCGCTGACAG
CCGGAACACGGCGGCATCAGAGCAGCCGATTGTCTGTTGTGCCCAGTCATAGCCGAATAGCCTCTCCACC
CAAGCGGCCGGAGAACCTGCGTGCAATCCATCTTGTTCAATCATGCGAAACGATCCTCATCCTGTCTCTT
GATCAGATCTTGATCCCCTGCGCCATCAGATCCTTGGCGGCAAGAAAGCCATCCAGTTTACTTTGCAGGG
CTTCCCAACCTTACCAGAGGGCGCCCCAGCTGGCAATTCCGACGTCACCGGTAGGCATCAAATAAAACGA
AAGGCTCAGTCGAAAGACTGGGCCTTTCGTTTTATCTGTTGTTTGTCGGTGAACGCTCTCCTGAGTAGGA
CAAATCCGCCGGGAGCGGATTTGAACGTTGCGAAGCAACGGCCCGGAGGGTGGCGGGCAGGACGCCCGCC
ATAAACTGCCAGGCATCAAATTAAGCAGAAGGCCATCCTGACGGATGGCCTTTTTGCGTTTCTACAAACT
CTTTTGTTTATTTTTCTAAATACATTCAAATATGTATCCGCTCATGACATTAACCTATAAAAATAGGCGT
ATCACGAGGCCCTTTCGTCTTCAAACGCGTGTACACCCGGGCGGCCGCGTGCACTCCGGAGGCGCGCCGA
ATTCTTTACACTTTATGCTTCCGGCTCGTATGTTGTGTCGACCGAGCGGATAACAATTTCACACAGGAAA
CAGCTATGACAGAGCAGAAAGCCCTAGTAAAGCGTATTACAAATGAAACCAAGATTCAGATTGCGATCTC
TTTAAAGGGTGGTCCCCTAGCGATAGAGCACTCGATCTTCCCAGAAAAAGAGGCAGAAGCAGTAGCAGAA
CAGGCCACACAATCGCAAGTGATTAACGTCCACACAGGTATAGGGTTTCTGGACCATATGATACATGCTC
TGGCCAAGCATTCCGGCTGGTCGCTAATCGTTGAGTGCATTGGTGACTTACACATAGACGACCATCACAC
CACTGAAGACTGCGGGATTGCTCTCGGTCAAGCTTTTAAAGAGGCCCTAGGGGCCGTGCGTGGAGTAAAA
AGGTTTGGATCAGGATTTGCGCCTTTGGATGAGGCACTTTCCAGAGCGGTGGTAGATCTTTCGAACAGGC
CGTACGCAGTTGTCGAACTTGGTTTGCAAAGGGAGAAAGTAGGAGATCTCTCTTGCGAGATGATCCCGCA
TTTTCTTGAAAGCTTTGCAGAGGCTAGCAGAATTACCCTCCACGTTGATTGTCTGCGAGGCAAGAATGAT
CATCACCGTAGTGAGAGTGCGTTCAAGGCTCTTGCGGTTGCCATAAGAGAAGCCACCTCGCCCAATGGTA
CCAACGATGTTCCCTCCACCAAAGGTGTTCTTATGTAGTGACACCGATTATTTAAAGCTGCAGGGATCCC
ACACAGGAAACAGCTATGTCGAAAGCTACATATAAGGAACGTGCTGCTACTCATCCTAGTCCTGTTGCTG
CCAAGCTATTTAATATCATGCACGAAAAGCAAACAAACTTGTGTGCTTCATTGGATGTTCGTACCACCAA
GGAATTACTGGAGTTAGTTGAAGCATTAGGTCCCAAAATTTGTTTACTAAAAACACATGTGGATATCTTG
ACTGATTTTTCCATGGAGGGCACAGTTAAGCCGCTAAAGGCATTATCCGCCAAGTACAATTTTTTACTCT
TCGAAGACAGAAAATTTGCTGACATTGGTAATACAGTCAAATTGCAGTACTCTGCGGGTGTATACAGAAT
AGCAGAATGGGCAGACATTACGAATGCACACGGTGTGGTGGGCCCAGGTATTGTTAGCGGTTTGAAGCAG
GCGGCGGAAGAAGTAACAAAGGAACCTAGAGGCCTTTTGATGTTAGCAGAATTGTCATGCAAGGGCTCCC
TAGCTACTGGAGAATATACTAAGGGTACTGTTGACATTGCGAAGAGCGACAAAGATTTTGTTATCGGCTT
TATTGCTCAAAGAGACATGGGTGGAAGAGATGAAGGTTACGATTGGTTGATTATGACACCCGGTGTGGGT
TTAGATGACAAGGGAGACGCATTGGGTCAACAGTATAGAACCGTGGATGATGTGGTCTCTACAGGATCTG
ACATTATTATTGTTGGAAGAGGACTATTTGCAAAGGGAAGGGATGCTAAGGTAGAGGGTGAACGTTACAG
AAAAGCAGGCTGGGAAGCATATTTGAGAAGATGCGGCCAGCAAAACTAACTCGAGCTAAATTGTAAGCGT
TAATATTTTGTTAAAATTCGCGTTAAATTTTTGTTAAATCAGCTCATTTTTTAACCAATAGGCCGAAATC
GGCAAAATCCCTTATAAATCAAAAGAATAGACCGAGATAGGGT
[37 nt withheld, positions 5504-5540]
AAAGAACGTGGACTCCAACGTCAAAGG
[49 nt withheld, positions 5568-5616]
T
[91 nt withheld, positions 5618-5708]
G
[124 nt withheld, positions 5710-5833]
C
