>Addgene plasmid #12609 | pH3U3-mcs | addgene partial sequence | sequence record 47836 | pH3U3
CCTTTCGTCTTCAAACGCGTGTACACCCGGGCGGCCGCGTGCACTCCGGAGGCGCGCCGAATTCTTTACA
CTTTATGCTTCCGGCTCGTATGTTGTGTCGACCGAGCGGATAACAATTTCACACAGGAAACAGCTATGAC
AGAGCAGAAAGCCCTAGTAAAGCGTATTACAAATGAAACCAAGATTCAGATTGCGATCTCTTTAAAGGGT
GGTCCCCTAGCGATAGAGCACTCGATCTTCCCAGAAAAAGAGGCAGAAGCAGTAGCAGAACAGGCCACAC
AATCGCAAGTGATTAACGTCCACACAGGTATAGGGTTTCTGGACCATATGATACATGCTCTGGCCAAGCA
TTCCGGCTGGTCGCTAATCGTTGAGTGCATTGGTGACTTACACATAGACGACCATCACACCACTGAAGAC
TGCGGGATTGCTCTCGGTCAAGCTTTTAAAGAGGCCCTAGGGGCCGTGCGTGGAGTAAAAAGGTTTGGAT
CAGGATTTGCGCCTTTGGATGAGGCACTTTCCAGAGCGGTGGTAGATCTTTCGAACAGGCCGTACGCAGT
TGTCGAACTTGGTTTGCAAAGGGAGAAAGTAGGAGATCTCTCTTGCGAGATGATCCCGCATTTTCTTGAA
AGCTTTGCAGAGGCTAGCAGAATTACCCTCCACGTTGATTGTCTGCGAGGCAAGAATGATCATCACCGTA
GTGAGAGTGCGTTCAAGGCTCTTGCGGTTGCCATAAGAGAAGCCACCTCGCCCAATGGTACCAACGATGT
TCCCTCCACCAAAGGTGTTCTTATGTAGTGA
